>Addgene plasmid #189731 | pLVX-CMV-Galpha-s ONE-GO | addgene full sequence | sequence record 372098 | Addgene NGS Result
GTGATGCGGTTTTGGCAGTACATCAATGGGCGTGGATAGCGGTTTGACTCACGGGGATTTCCAAGTCTCC
ACCCCATTGACGTCAATGGGAGTTTGTTTTGGCACCAAAATCAACGGGACTTTCCAAAATGTCGTAACAA
CTCCGCCCCATTGACGCAAATGGGCGGTAGGCGTGTACGGTGGGAGGTCTATATAAGCAGAGCTCGTTTA
GTGAACCGTCAGATCGCCTGGAGACGCCATCCACGCTGTTTTGACCTCCATAGAAGACACCGACTCTACT
AGAGGATCTATTTCCGGTGAATTCCTCGAGACTAGTTCTAGAGCGGCCGCGGATCCATGGGCTGCCTCGG
GAACAGTAAGACCGAGGACCAGCGCAACGAGGAGAAGGCGCAGCGTGAGGCCAACAAAAAGATCGAGAAG
CAGCTGCAGAAGGACAAGCAGGTCTACCGGGCCACGCACCGCCTGCTGCTGCTGGGTGCTGGAGAATCTG
GTAAAAGCACCATTGTGAAGCAGATGAGGATCCTGCATGTTAATGGGTTTAATGGAGACAGTGAGAAGGC
AACCAAAGTGCAGGACATCAAAAACAACCTGAAAGAGGCGATTGAAACCATTGTGGCCGCCATGAGCAAC
CTGGGTGGCGGAGGGGTGAGCAAGGGCGAGGAGCTGTTCACCGGGGTGGTGCCCATCCTGGTCGAGCTGG
ACGGCGACGTAAACGGCCACAAGTTCAGCGTGTCCGGCGAGGGCGAGGGCGATGCCACCTACGGCAAGCT
GACCCTGAAGCTGATCTGCACCACCGGCAAGCTGCCCGTGCCCTGGCCCACCCTCGTGACCACCCTGGGC
TACGGCCTGCAGTGCTTCGCCCGCTACCCCGACCACATGAAGCAGCACGACTTCTTCAAGTCCGCCATGC
CCGAAGGCTACGTCCAGGAGCGCACCATCTTCTTCAAGGACGACGGCAACTACAAGACCCGCGCCGAGGT
GAAGTTCGAGGGCGACACCCTGGTGAACCGCATCGAGCTGAAGGGCATCGACTTCAAGGAGGACGGCAAC
ATCCTGGGGCACAAGCTGGAGTACAACTACAACAGCCACAACGTCTATATCACCGCCGACAAGCAGAAGA
ACGGCATCAAGGCCAACTTCAAGATCCGCCACAACATCGAGGACGGCGGCGTGCAGCTCGCCGACCACTA
CCAGCAGAACACCCCCATCGGCGACGGCCCCGTGCTGCTGCCCGACAACCACTACCTGAGCTACCAGTCC
AAGCTGAGCAAAGACCCCAACGAGAAGCGCGATCACATGGTCCTGCTGGAGTTCGTGACCGCCGCCGGGA
TCACTCTCGGCATGGACGAGCTGTACAAGGGCGGTGGGGGAGTGCCCCCCGTGGAGCTGGCCAACCCCGA
GAACCAGTTCAGAGTGGACTACATTCTGAGTGTGATGAACGTGCCTGACTTTGACTTCCCTCCCGAATTC
TATGAGCATGCCAAGGCTCTGTGGGAGGATGAAGGAGTGCGTGCCTGCTACGAACGCTCCAACGAGTACC
AGCTGATTGACTGTGCCCAGTACTTCCTGGACAAGATCGACGTGATCAAGCAGGCTGACTATGTGCCGAG
CGATCAGGACCTGCTTCGCTGCCGTGTCCTGACTTCTGGAATCTTTGAGACCAAGTTCCAGGTGGACAAA
GTCAACTTCCACATGTTTGACGTGGGTGGCCAGCGCGATGAACGCCGCAAGTGGATCCAGTGCTTCAACG
ATGTGACTGCCATCATCTTCGTGGTGGCCAGCAGCAGCTACAACATGGTCATCCGGGAGGACAACCAGAC
CAACCGCCTGCAGGAGGCTCTGAACCTCTTCAAGAGCATCTGGAACAACAGATGGCTGCGCACCATCTCT
GTGATCCTGTTCCTCAACAAGCAAGATCTGCTCGCTGAGAAAGTCCTTGCTGGGAAATCGAAGATTGAGG
ACTACTTTCCAGAATTTGCTCGCTACACTACTCCTGAGGATGCTACTCCCGAGCCCGGAGAGGACCCACG
CGTGACCCGGGCCAAGTACTTCATTCGAGATGAGTTTCTGAGGATCAGCACTGCCAGTGGAGATGGGCGT
CACTACTGCTACCCTCATTTCACCTGCGCTGTGGACACTGAGAACATCCGCCGTGTGTTCAACGACTGCC
GTGACATCATTCAGCGCATGCACCTTCGTCAGTACGAGCTGCTATAAGCGGCCGCCGCCCCTCTCCCTCC
CCCCCCCCTAACGTTACTGGCCGAAGCCGCTTGGAATAAGGCCGGTGTGCGTTTGTCTATATGTTATTTT
CCACCATATTGCCGTCTTTTGGCAATGTGAGGGCCCGGAAACCTGGCCCTGTCTTCTTGACGAGCATTCC
TAGGGGTCTTTCCCCTCTCGCCAAAGGAATGCAAGGTCTGTTGAATGTCGTGAAGGAAGCAGTTCCTCTG
GAAGCTTCTTGAAGACAAACAACGTCTGTAGCGACCCTTTGCAGGCAGCGGAACCCCCCACCTGGCGACA
GGTGCCTCTGCGGCCAAAAGCCACGTGTATAAGATACACCTGCAAAGGCGGCACAACCCCAGTGCCACGT
TGTGAGTTGGATAGTTGTGGAAAGAGTCAAATGGCTCTCCTCAAGCGTATTCAACAAGGGGCTGAAGGAT
GCCCAGAAGGTACCCCATTGTATGGGATCTGATCTGGGGCCTCGGTGCACATGCTTTACATGTGTTTAGT
CGAGGTTAAAAAAACGTCTAGGCCCCCCGAACCACGGGGACGTGGTTTTCCTTTGAAAAACACGATGATA
AGCTTGCCACAACCCGTACCAAAGATGGGGAGTAGCAAGAGCAAGACGTCGAATTCCGGAATCAAGCTTG
GTGGATCATCAGGAGGTAGCAGGGAGCTGGCCTGGGGCATCAGCGAGTGGCTGGAGGAGTGGGGCAGCGG
AGGTGGTGGATCCATGGTCTTCACACTCGAAGATTTCGTTGGGGACTGGCGACAGACAGCCGGCTACAAC
CTGGACCAAGTCCTTGAACAGGGAGGTGTGTCCAGTTTGTTTCAGAATCTCGGGGTGTCCGTAACTCCGA
TCCAAAGGATTGTCCTGAGCGGTGAAAATGGGCTGAAGATCGACATCCATGTCATCATCCCGTATGAAGG
TCTGAGCGGCGACCAAATGGGCCAGATCGAAAAAATTTTTAAGGTGGTGTACCCTGTGGATGATCATCAC
TTTAAGGTGATCCTGCACTATGGCACACTGGTAATCGACGGGGTTACGCCGAACATGATCGACTATTTCG
GACGGCCGTATGAAGGCATCGCCGTGTTCGACGGCAAAAAGATCACTGTAACAGGGACCCTGTGGAACGG
CAACAAAATTATCGACGAGCGCCTGATCAACCCCGACGGCTCCCTGCTGTTCCGAGTAACCATCAACGGA
GTGACCGGCTGGCGGCTGTGCGAACGCATTCTGGCGGGATCAGGAGAAGGTAGAGGAAGTCTACTAACAT
GCGGGGACGTGGAGGAAAATCCCGGCCCAATGGATGAAGAGCGCGCCCTCTACATCGTCCGGGCCGGCGA
GGCGGGGGCTATCGAGCGGGTCCTGAGGGATTACAGCGACAAGCATAGGGCTACTTTCAAATTTGAATCA
GCAGATGAAGATAAAAGAAAGAAACTCTGTGAAGGCATATTTAAGGTCCTTGTCAAGGAGGTCCCAACGA
CATGCCAAGTGTCCTGCCTGGAAGTACTCCGCATTCTCTCCAGAGACAAAAAGATCTTAGTTCCTGTAAC
AACTAAGGAAAATATGCAAATACTGCTGAGACTAGCCAAGCTCCACGAGTCAGACGATTCTTTGGAGAAG
GTGTCAGAGTTCCCAGTTATTGTGGAATCATTGAAGTGTCTGTGTAACATCGTGTTCAACAGTCAGATGG
CACAGCAGCTTAGCCTGGAACTGAATCTCGCTGCAAAGCTCTGTAACCTCCTAAGGAAGTGCAAGGACCG
AAAATTTATCAATGACATAAAGTGCTTTGACTTGCGCTTGCTCTTCGTCTTGTCACTTTTGCACACTGAC
ATCAGGTCACAATTGCGCTATGAGCTCCAGGGACTCCCGCTGCTAACCCAGATCTTGGAAAGTGCCTTTA
GCATCAAGTGGACCGATGAGTATGAGTCGGCCATAGACCATAATGGACCTCCTCTCTCACCTCAGGAGAC
AGACTGTGCCATTGAGGCCCTCAAAGCTCTGTTCAATGTGACGGTAGACAGTTGGAAGGTGCATAAAGAG
AGCGATTCTCATCAGTTTCGTGTCATGGCAGCTGTCCTTCGCCATTGTTTACTAATTGTAGGTCCAACTG
AAGACAAAACCGAAGAGCTGCACAGTAATGCCGTCAACCTTTTAAGCAATGTTCCAGTCTCTTGTTTGGA
TGTTCTCATTTGTCCATTAACCCATGAAGAAACAGCCCAAGAGGCAGCAACTCTAGATGAACTGCCCAGT
GATAAAACAACGGAGAAAGACACAGCTTTGAAAAACAGTACCATGGTATACAATGGCATGAATATGGAGG
CCATTCACGTTTTACTCAATTTTATGGAGAAGAGAATTGATAAGGGAAGCAGCTATAGAGAGGGTCTAAC
TCCAGTTCTCAGCTTATTAACAGAATGTTCCCGAGCCCATCGGAACATCCGAAAATTTCTCAAAGATCAG
GTTTTACCGCCTTTGAGAGATGTGACAAATCGACCAGAAGTCGGCTCAACCGTGAGAAATAAGCTGGTTC
GTCTCATGACACATGTTGACCTCGGAGTCAAGCAGATTGCTGCTGAGTTCCTTTTTGTCCTTTGCAAAGA
GAGAGTGGATAGCCTGCTGAAATACACTGGCTATGGGAACGCTGCAGGACTCTTGGCGGCCAGGGGCCTC
TTGGCTGGAGGAAGAGGAGATAATTGGTACTCAGAGGACGAGGACACGGACACTGAAGAATACAAAAACG
CAAAACCAAACATTAATCTTATCACTGGTCATTTAGAGGAACCAATGCCAAACCCTATAGATGAAATGAC
AGAAGAACAAAAAGAATATGAAGCCATGAAACTTGTCAACATGCTTGATAAACTTTCCAGAGAGGAGTTG
CTTAGACCAATGGGACTAAAACCTGACGGGACAATAACGCCTTTGGAGGAAGCACTCAGCCAGTATTCTG
TCATCGAAGAGACCAGCTCGGACACAGACTGAACGCGTCTGGAACAATCAACCTCTGGATTACAAAATTT
GTGAAAGATTGACTGGTATTCTTAACTATGTTGCTCCTTTTACGCTATGTGGATACGCTGCTTTAATGCC
TTTGTATCATGCTATTGCTTCCCGTATGGCTTTCATTTTCTCCTCCTTGTATAAATCCTGGTTGCTGTCT
CTTTATGAGGAGTTGTGGCCCGTTGTCAGGCAACGTGGCGTGGTGTGCACTGTGTTTGCTGACGCAACCC
CCACTGGTTGGGGCATTGCCACCACCTGTCAGCTCCTTTCCGGGACTTTCGCTTTCCCCCTCCCTATTGC
CACGGCGGAACTCATCGCCGCCTGCCTTGCCCGCTGCTGGACAGGGGCTCGGCTGTTGGGCACTGACAAT
TCCGTGGTGTTGTCGGGGAAGCTGACGTCCTTTCCATGGCTGCTCGCCTGTGTTGCCACCTGGATTCTGC
GCGGGACGTCCTTCTGCTACGTCCCTTCGGCCCTCAATCCAGCGGACCTTCCTTCCCGCGGCCTGCTGCC
GGCTCTGCGGCCTCTTCCGCGTCTTCGCCTTCGCCCTCAGACGAGTCGGATCTCCCTTTGGGCCGCCTCC
CCGCCTGGAATTAATTCTGCAGTCGAGACCTAGAAAAACATGGAGCAATCACAAGTAGCAATACAGCAGC
TACCAATGCTGATTGTGCCTGGCTAGAAGCACAAGAGGAGGAGGAGGTGGGTTTTCCAGTCACACCTCAG
GTACCTTTAAGACCAATGACTTACAAGGCAGCTGTAGATCTTAGCCACTTTTTAAAAGAAAAGAGGGGAC
TGGAAGGGCTAATTCACTCCCAACGAAGACAAGATATCCTTGATCTGTGGATCTACCACACACAAGGCTA
CTTCCCTGATTAGCAGAACTACACACCAGGGCCAGGGGTCAGATATCCACTGACCTTTGGATGGTGCTAC
AAGCTAGTACCAGTTGAGCCAGATAAGGTAGAAGAGGCCAATAAAGGAGAGAACACCAGCTTGTTACACC
CTGTGAGCCTGCATGGGATGGATGACCCGGAGAGAGAAGTGTTAGAGTGGAGGTTTGACAGCCGCCTAGC
ATTTCATCACGTGGCCCGAGAGCTGCATCCGGAGTACTTCAAGAACTGCTGATATCGAGCTTGCTACAAG
GGACTTTCCGCTGGGGACTTTCCAGGGAGGCGTGGCCTGGGCGGGACTGGGGAGTGGCGAGCCCTCAGAT
CCTGCATATAAGCAGCTGCTTTTTGCCTGTACTGGGTCTCTCTGGTTAGACCAGATCTGAGCCTGGGAGC
TCTCTGGCTAACTAGGGAACCCACTGCTTAAGCCTCAATAAAGCTTGCCTTGAGTGCTTCAAGTAGTGTG
TGCCCGTCTGTTGTGTGACTCTGGTAACTAGAGATCCCTCAGACCCTTTTAGTCAGTGTGGAAAATCTCT
AGCAGTAGTAGTTCATGTCATCTTATTATTCAGTATTTATAACTTGCAAAGAAATGAATATCAGAGAGTG
AGAGGCCTTGACATTGCTAGCGTTTACCGTCGACCTCTAGCTAGAGCTTGGCGTAATCATGGTCATAGCT
GTTTCCTGTGTGAAATTGTTATCCGCTCACAATTCCACACAACATACGAGCCGGAAGCATAAAGTGTAAA
GCCTGGGGTGCCTAATGAGTGAGCTAACTCACATTAATTGCGTTGCGCTCACTGCCCGCTTTCCAGTCGG
GAAACCTGTCGTGCCAGCTGCATTAATGAATCGGCCAACGCGCGGGGAGAGGCGGTTTGCGTATTGGGCG
CTCTTCCGCTTCCTCGCTCACTGACTCGCTGCGCTCGGTCGTTCGGCTGCGGCGAGCGGTATCAGCTCAC
TCAAAGGCGGTAATACGGTTATCCACAGAATCAGGGGATAACGCAGGAAAGAACATGTGAGCAAAAGGCC
AGCAAAAGGCCAGGAACCGTAAAAAGGCCGCGTTGCTGGCGTTTTTCCATAGGCTCCGCCCCCCTGACGA
GCATCACAAAAATCGACGCTCAAGTCAGAGGTGGCGAAACCCGACAGGACTATAAAGATACCAGGCGTTT
CCCCCTGGAAGCTCCCTCGTGCGCTCTCCTGTTCCGACCCTGCCGCTTACCGGATACCTGTCCGCCTTTC
TCCCTTCGGGAAGCGTGGCGCTTTCTCATAGCTCACGCTGTAGGTATCTCAGTTCGGTGTAGGTCGTTCG
CTCCAAGCTGGGCTGTGTGCACGAACCCCCCGTTCAGCCCGACCGCTGCGCCTTATCCGGTAACTATCGT
CTTGAGTCCAACCCGGTAAGACACGACTTATCGCCACTGGCAGCAGCCACTGGTAACAGGATTAGCAGAG
CGAGGTATGTAGGCGGTGCTACAGAGTTCTTGAAGTGGTGGCCTAACTACGGCTACACTAGAAGAACAGT
ATTTGGTATCTGCGCTCTGCTGAAGCCAGTTACCTTCGGAAAAAGAGTTGGTAGCTCTTGATCCGGCAAA
CAAACCACCGCTGGTAGCGGTGGTTTTTTTGTTTGCAAGCAGCAGATTACGCGCAGAAAAAAAGGATCTC
AAGAAGATCCTTTGATCTTTTCTACGGGGTCTGACGCTCAGTGGAACGAAAACTCACGTTAAGGGATTTT
GGTCATGAGATTATCAAAAAGGATCTTCACCTAGATCCTTTTAAATTAAAAATGAAGTTTTAAATCAATC
TAAAGTATATATGAGTAAACTTGGTCTGACAGTTACCAATGCTTAATCAGTGAGGCACCTATCTCAGCGA
TCTGTCTATTTCGTTCATCCATAGTTGCCTGACTCCCCGTCGTGTAGATAACTACGATACGGGAGGGCTT
ACCATCTGGCCCCAGTGCTGCAATGATACCGCGAGACCCACGCTCACCGGCTCCAGATTTATCAGCAATA
AACCAGCCAGCCGGAAGGGCCGAGCGCAGAAGTGGTCCTGCAACTTTATCCGCCTCCATCCAGTCTATTA
ATTGTTGCCGGGAAGCTAGAGTAAGTAGTTCGCCAGTTAATAGTTTGCGCAACGTTGTTGCCATTGCTAC
AGGCATCGTGGTGTCACGCTCGTCGTTTGGTATGGCTTCATTCAGCTCCGGTTCCCAACGATCAAGGCGA
GTTACATGATCCCCCATGTTGTGCAAAAAAGCGGTTAGCTCCTTCGGTCCTCCGATCGTTGTCAGAAGTA
AGTTGGCCGCAGTGTTATCACTCATGGTTATGGCAGCACTGCATAATTCTCTTACTGTCATGCCATCCGT
AAGATGCTTTTCTGTGACTGGTGAGTACTCAACCAAGTCATTCTGAGAATAGTGTATGCGGCGACCGAGT
TGCTCTTGCCCGGCGTCAATACGGGATAATACCGCGCCACATAGCAGAACTTTAAAAGTGCTCATCATTG
GAAAACGTTCTTCGGGGCGAAAACTCTCAAGGATCTTACCGCTGTTGAGATCCAGTTCGATGTAACCCAC
TCGTGCACCCAACTGATCTTCAGCATCTTTTACTTTCACCAGCGTTTCTGGGTGAGCAAAAACAGGAAGG
CAAAATGCCGCAAAAAAGGGAATAAGGGCGACACGGAAATGTTGAATACTCATACTCTTCCTTTTTCAAT
ATTATTGAAGCATTTATCAGGGTTATTGTCTCATGAGCGGATACATATTTGAATGTATTTAGAAAAATAA
ACAAATAGGGGTTCCGCGCACATTTCCCCGAAAAGTGCCACCTGACGTCGACGGATCGGGAGATCAACTT
GTTTATTGCAGCTTATAATGGTTACAAATAAAGCAATAGCATCACAAATTTCACAAATAAAGCATTTTTT
TCACTGCATTCTAGTTGTGGTTTGTCCAAACTCATCAATGTATCTTATCATGTCTGGATCAACTGGATAA
CTCAAGCTAACCAAAATCATCCCAAACTTCCCACCCCATACCCTATTACCACTGCCAATTACCTGTGGTT
TCATTTACTCTAAACCTGTGATTCCTCTGAATTATTTTCATTTTAAAGAAATTGTATTTGTTAAATATGT
ACTACAAACTTAGTAGTTGGAAGGGCTAATTCACTCCCAAAGAAGACAAGATATCCTTGATCTGTGGATC
TACCACACACAAGGCTACTTCCCTGATTAGCAGAACTACACACCAGGGCCAGGGGTCAGATATCCACTGA
CCTTTGGATGGTGCTACAAGCTAGTACCAGTTGAGCCAGATAAGGTAGAAGAGGCCAATAAAGGAGAGAA
CACCAGCTTGTTACACCCTGTGAGCCTGCATGGGATGGATGACCCGGAGAGAGAAGTGTTAGAGTGGAGG
TTTGACAGCCGCCTAGCATTTCATCACGTGGCCCGAGAGCTGCATCCGGAGTACTTCAAGAACTGCTGAT
ATCGAGCTTGCTACAAGGGACTTTCCGCTGGGGACTTTCCAGGGAGGCGTGGCCTGGGCGGGACTGGGGA
GTGGCGAGCCCTCAGATCCTGCATATAAGCAGCTGCTTTTTGCCTGTACTGGGTCTCTCTGGTTAGACCA
GATCTGAGCCTGGGAGCTCTCTGGCTAACTAGGGAACCCACTGCTTAAGCCTCAATAAAGCTTGCCTTGA
GTGCTTCAAGTAGTGTGTGCCCGTCTGTTGTGTGACTCTGGTAACTAGAGATCCCTCAGACCCTTTTAGT
CAGTGTGGAAAATCTCTAGCAGTGGCGCCCGAACAGGGACTTGAAAGCGAAAGGGAAACCAGAGGAGCTC
TCTCGACGCAGGACTCGGCTTGCTGAAGCGCGCACGGCAAGAGGCGAGGGGCGGCGACTGGTGAGTACGC
CAAAAATTTTGACTAGCGGAGGCTAGAAGGAGAGAGATGGGTGCGAGAGCGTCAGTATTAAGCGGGGGAG
AATTAGATCGCGATGGGAAAAAATTCGGTTAAGGCCAGGGGGAAAGAAAAAATATAAATTAAAACATATA
GTATGGGCAAGCAGGGAGCTAGAACGATTCGCAGTTAATCCTGGCCTGTTAGAAACATCAGAAGGCTGTA
GACAAATACTGGGACAGCTACAACCATCCCTTCAGACAGGATCAGAAGAACTTAGATCATTATATAATAC
AGTAGCAACCCTCTATTGTGTGCATCAAAGGATAGAGATAAAAGACACCAAGGAAGCTTTAGACAAGATA
GAGGAAGAGCAAAACAAAAGTAAGACCACCGCACAGCAAGCGGCCGGCCGCTGATCTTCAGACCTGGAGG
AGGAGATATGAGGGACAATTGGAGAAGTGAATTATATAAATATAAAGTAGTAAAAATTGAACCATTAGGA
GTAGCACCCACCAAGGCAAAGAGAAGAGTGGTGCAGAGAGAAAAAAGAGCAGTGGGAATAGGAGCTTTGT
TCCTTGGGTTCTTGGGAGCAGCAGGAAGCACTATGGGCGCAGCGTCAATGACGCTGACGGTACAGGCCAG
ACAATTATTGTCTGGTATAGTGCAGCAGCAGAACAATTTGCTGAGGGCTATTGAGGCGCAACAGCATCTG
TTGCAACTCACAGTCTGGGGCATCAAGCAGCTCCAGGCAAGAATCCTGGCTGTGGAAAGATACCTAAAGG
ATCAACAGCTCCTGGGGATTTGGGGTTGCTCTGGAAAACTCATTTGCACCACTGCTGTGCCTTGGAATGC
TAGTTGGAGTAATAAATCTCTGGAACAGATTTGGAATCACACGACCTGGATGGAGTGGGACAGAGAAATT
AACAATTACACAAGCTTAATACACTCCTTAATTGAAGAATCGCAAAACCAGCAAGAAAAGAATGAACAAG
AATTATTGGAATTAGATAAATGGGCAAGTTTGTGGAATTGGTTTAACATAACAAATTGGCTGTGGTATAT
AAAATTATTCATAATGATAGTAGGAGGCTTGGTAGGTTTAAGAATAGTTTTTGCTGTACTTTCTATAGTG
AATAGAGTTAGGCAGGGATATTCACCATTATCGTTTCAGACCCACCTCCCAACCCCGAGGGGACCCGACA
GGCCCGAAGGAATAGAAGAAGAAGGTGGAGAGAGAGACAGAGACAGATCCATTCGATTAGTGAACGGATC
TCGACGGTATCGCCTTTAAAAGAAAAGGGGGGATTGGGGGGTACAGTGCAGGGGAAAGAATAGTAGACAT
AATAGCAACAGACATACAAACTAAAGAATTACAAAAACAAATTACAAAAATTCAAAATTTTCGGGTTTAT
TACAGGGACAGCAGAGATCCAGTTTATCGATAAGCTTGGGAGTTCCGCGTTACATAACTTACGGTAAATG
GCCCGCCTGGCTGACCGCCCAACGACCCCCGCCCATTGACGTCAATAATGACGTATGTTCCCATAGTAAC
GCCAATAGGGACTTTCCATTGACGTCAATGGGTGGAGTATTTACGGTAAACTGCCCACTTGGCAGTACAT
CAAGTGTATCATATGCCAAGTACGCCCCCTATTGACGTCAATGACGGTAAATGGCCCGCCTGGCATTATG
CCCAGTACATGACCTTATGGGACTTTCCTACTTGGCAGTACATCTACGTATTAGTCATCGCTATTACCAT
G
Features (pLannotate 1.2.2; 29 found; start..end, strand, type, name):
      1..204     +  promoter       CMV promoter: human cytomegalovirus (CMV) immediate early promoter
    311..330     -  misc_feature   MCS (fragment): pBluescript multiple cloning site
    469..633     +  CDS            GNA11 (fragment): GNA11_CANLF - Experimental evidence at transcript level: Swiss-Prot protein existence level 2. Guanine nucleotide-binding proteins (G proteins) are involved as modulators or transducers in various transmembrane signaling systems. Acts as an activator of phospholipase C. Transduces FFAR4 signaling in response to long-chain fatty acids (LCFAs). From Canis lupus familiaris (Dog) (Canis familiaris).
    645..1359    +  CDS            SYFP2 (fragment): monomeric optimized variant of EYFP, identical to mVenus but with L68V (Kremers et al., 2006) mammalian codon-optimized
   1483..2205    +  CDS            gpaD (fragment): GPA4_DICDI - Experimental evidence at protein level: Swiss-Prot protein existence level 1. Guanine nucleotide-binding proteins (G proteins) are involved as modulators or transducers in various transmembrane signaling systems. G alpha-4 plays a role in morphogenesis of the multicellular structure. From Dictyostelium discoideum (Slime mold).
   2339..2801    +  misc_feature   IRES: internal ribosome entry site (IRES) of the encephalomyocarditis virus (EMCV)
   2825..2845    +  CDS            myr: N-myristoylation signal from Src kinase (Pellman et al., 1985; Kaplan et al., 1988)
   2954..3466    +  CDS            Nluc: NanoLuc® luciferase human codon-optimized
   3485..3528    +  CDS            T2A (fragment): 2A peptide from Thosea asigna virus capsid protein Eukaryotic ribosomes fail to insert a peptide bond between the Gly and Pro residues, yielding separate polypeptides.
   3530..5209    +  CDS            Ric8b: RIC8B_MOUSE - Experimental evidence at protein level: Swiss-Prot protein existence level 1. Guanine nucleotide exchange factor (GEF), which can activate some, but not all, G-alpha proteins by exchanging bound GDP for free GTP (By similarity). Able to potentiate G(olf)-alpha-dependent cAMP accumulation suggesting that it may be an important component for odorant signal transduction. From Mus musculus (Mouse).
   5226..5814    +  misc_feature   WPRE: woodchuck hepatitis virus posttranscriptional regulatory element
   5831..6349    +  CDS            nef (fragment): NEF_HV1BR - Experimental evidence at protein level: Swiss-Prot protein existence level 1. Extracellular Nef protein targets CD4(+) T-lymphocytes for apoptosis by interacting with CXCR4 surface receptors (PubMed:14990729). From Human immunodeficiency virus type 1 group M subtype B (isolate BRU/LAI) (HIV-1).
   6397..6654    +  LTR            5' LTR (truncated): truncated 5' long terminal repeat (LTR) from HIV-1
   6804..6826    -  protein_bind   lac operator (fragment): The lac repressor binds to the lac operator to inhibit transcription in E. coli. This inhibition can be relieved by adding lactose or isopropyl-β-D-thiogalactopyranoside (IPTG). lac repressor encoded by lacI
   6830..6860    -  promoter       lac promoter: promoter for the E. coli lac operon
   6875..6896    -  protein_bind   CAP binding site: CAP binding activates transcription in the presence of cAMP. E. coli catabolite activator protein
   6909..7001    -  CDS            lacI (fragment): lac repressor; lacI; The lac repressor binds to the lac operator to inhibit transcription in E. coli. This inhibition can be relieved by adding lactose or isopropyl-β-D-thiogalactopyranoside (IPTG).
   7184..7772    -  rep_origin     ori: high-copy-number ColE1/pMB1/pBR322/pUC origin of replication
   7943..8803    -  CDS            AmpR: β-lactamase; bla; confers resistance to ampicillin, carbenicillin, and related antibiotics
   8804..8908    -  promoter       AmpR promoter: bla
   8956..9090    +  polyA_signal   SV40 poly(A) signal: SV40 polyadenylation signal
   9257..9586    +  CDS            nef (fragment): NEF_HV1BR - Experimental evidence at protein level: Swiss-Prot protein existence level 1. Extracellular Nef protein targets CD4(+) T-lymphocytes for apoptosis by interacting with CXCR4 surface receptors (PubMed:14990729). From Human immunodeficiency virus type 1 group M subtype B (isolate BRU/LAI) (HIV-1).
   9634..9891    +  LTR            5' LTR (truncated): truncated 5' long terminal repeat (LTR) from HIV-1
   9938..10063   +  misc_feature   HIV-1 Ψ: packaging signal of human immunodeficiency virus type 1
  10047..10385   +  CDS            HIV-1 gag (fragment): gag protein from human immunodeficiency virus 1; gag
  10560..10793   +  misc_feature   RRE: The Rev response element (RRE) of HIV-1 allows for Rev-dependent mRNA export from the nucleus to the cytoplasm.
  11170..11270   +  CDS            Rev (fragment): human immunodeficiency virus 1 (HIV-1) Rev protein; rev; enhances nuclear export of unspliced and incompletely spliced viral mRNAs
  11285..11400   +  misc_feature   cPPT/CTS: central polypurine tract and central termination sequence of HIV-1 (lacking the first T)
  11458..11761   +  enhancer       CMV enhancer: human cytomegalovirus immediate early enhancer
