[The description below was written by a language model from this plasmid's Addgene catalogue record and pLannotate feature annotations shown in this document.]
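Description:
pLVX-CMV-Galpha-s ONE-GO is a lentiviral transfer plasmid built on the pLVX-IRES-Hygro backbone that delivers a single-vector BRET biosensor for GPCR/G protein activity. It is propagated in E. coli through a high-copy ColE1/pUC-type origin with ampicillin selection (AmpR). The annotated HIV-1 elements are those expected of a transfer vector: LTR sequences flanking the cassette, the Ψ packaging signal with a gag fragment, the RRE for Rev-dependent RNA export, and the cPPT/CTS. A WPRE lies downstream of the payload to enhance transcript expression. No hygromycin resistance gene appears in the feature table despite the backbone name, so the original selection cassette seems to have been replaced by biosensor components; the record does not state this explicitly.

Expression is driven by the CMV enhancer/promoter. The first open reading frame is annotated as G alpha-like fragments on either side of a SYFP2/mVenus-type yellow fluorescent protein. The automated matches are to homologous dog and Dictyostelium G alpha proteins, but together with the catalogue entry (human GNAS) this is consistent with Gαs carrying an internally inserted YFP as the BRET acceptor. An EMCV IRES then initiates translation of a second reading frame that begins with a Src-type myristoylation signal and contains NanoLuc luciferase, the BRET donor. Unannotated sequence lies between these two parts, and the record does not identify what it encodes. A T2A peptide separates this product from a coding sequence matching mouse Ric8b, a G alpha-acting exchange factor. The purpose of its co-expression is not stated. The construct allows transfection or lentiviral transduction of cells to monitor Gs-coupled receptor activity by BRET.
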