Addgene plasmid #189731: pLVX-CMV-Galpha-s ONE-GO
Purpose: GPCR/G protein BRET biosensor
Depositing lab: Mikel Garcia-Marcos. Depositing organization: Boston University Medical Campus. Publication: Direct interrogation of context-dependent GPCR activity with a universal biosensor platform. Janicot R, Maziarz M, Park JC, Zhao J, Luebbers A, Green E, Philibert CE, Zhang H, Layne MD, Wu JC, Garcia-Marcos M. Cell. 2024 Feb 16:S0092-8674(24)00065-5. doi: 10.1016/j.cell.2024.01.028. PubMed 38412860.
Backbone
  Vector backbone: pLVX-IRES-Hygro
  Vector type: Lentiviral
Growth in bacteria
  Bacterial resistance: Ampicillin, 100 μg/mL
  Growth temperature: 37°C
  Growth strain: NEB Stable
  Copy number: High Copy
Gene/Insert 1
  Gene/Insert name: Galpha-s ONE-GO
  Species: H. sapiens (human)
  Cloning method: Gibson Cloning
Gene/Insert 2
  Gene/Insert name: GNAS
  Species: H. sapiens (human)
  Entrez Gene: GNAS (a.k.a. AHO, AIMAH1, C20orf45, GNAS1, GPSA, GSA, GSP, NESP, PITA3, POH, SCG6, SgVI)
Terms and licenses: Academic/Nonprofit Terms; Industry Terms: Not Available to Industry
How to cite: pLVX-CMV-Galpha-s ONE-GO was a gift from Mikel Garcia-Marcos (Addgene plasmid # 189731 ; http://n2t.net/addgene:189731 ; RRID:Addgene_189731)
