>Addgene plasmid #189731 | pLVX-CMV-Galpha-s ONE-GO | depositor partial sequence | sequence record 394356 | CMV promoter; MCS; Ga-YFP; IRES; Nanoluc detector module; T2A; Ric8b; WPRE
TCGGGTTTATTACAGGGACAGCAGAGATCCAGTTTATCGATAAGCTTGGGAGTTCCGCGTTACATAACTT
ACGGTAAATGGCCCGCCTGGCTGACCGCCCAACGACCCCCGCCCATTGACGTCAATAATGACGTATGTTC
CCATAGTAACGCCAATAGGGACTTTCCATTGACGTCAATGGGTGGAGTATTTACGGTAAACTGCCCACTT
GGCAGTACATCAAGTGTATCATATGCCAAGTACGCCCCCTATTGACGTCAATGACGGTAAATGGCCCGCC
TGGCATTATGCCCAGTACATGACCTTATGGGACTTTCCTACTTGGCAGTACATCTACGTATTAGTCATCG
CTATTACCATGGTGATGCGGTTTTGGCAGTACATCAATGGGCGTGGATAGCGGTTTGACTCACGGGGATT
TCCAAGTCTCCACCCCATTGACGTCAATGGGAGTTTGTTTTGGCACCAAAATCAACGGGACTTTCCAAAA
TGTCGTAACAACTCCGCCCCATTGACGCAAATGGGCGGTAGGCGTGTACGGTGGGAGGTCTATATAAGCA
GAGCTCGTTTAGTGAACCGTCAGATCGCCTGGAGACGCCATCCACGCTGTTTTGACCTCCATAGAAGACA
CCGACTCTACTAGAGGATCTATTTCCGGTGAATTCCTCGAGACTAGTTCTAGAGCGGCCGCGGATCCATG
GGCTGCCTCGGGAACAGTAAGACCGAGGACCAGCGCAACGAGGAGAAGGCGCAGCGTGAGGCCAACAAAA
AGATCGAGAAGCAGCTGCAGAAGGACAAGCAGGTCTACCGGGCCACGCACCGCCTGCTGCTGCTGGGTGC
TGGAGAATCTGGTAAAAGCACCATTGTGAAGCAGATGAGGATCCTGCATGTTAATGGGTTTAATGGAGAC
AGTGAGAAGGCAACCAAAGTGCAGGACATCAAAAACAACCTGAAAGAGGCGATTGAAACCATTGTGGCCG
CCATGAGCAACCTGGGTGGCGGAGGGGTGAGCAAGGGCGAGGAGCTGTTCACCGGGGTGGTGCCCATCCT
GGTCGAGCTGGACGGCGACGTAAACGGCCACAAGTTCAGCGTGTCCGGCGAGGGCGAGGGCGATGCCACC
TACGGCAAGCTGACCCTGAAGCTGATCTGCACCACCGGCAAGCTGCCCGTGCCCTGGCCCACCCTCGTGA
CCACCCTGGGCTACGGCCTGCAGTGCTTCGCCCGCTACCCCGACCACATGAAGCAGCACGACTTCTTCAA
GTCCGCCATGCCCGAAGGCTACGTCCAGGAGCGCACCATCTTCTTCAAGGACGACGGCAACTACAAGACC
CGCGCCGAGGTGAAGTTCGAGGGCGACACCCTGGTGAACCGCATCGAGCTGAAGGGCATCGACTTCAAGG
AGGACGGCAACATCCTGGGGCACAAGCTGGAGTACAACTACAACAGCCACAACGTCTATATCACCGCCGA
CAAGCAGAAGAACGGCATCAAGGCCAACTTCAAGATCCGCCACAACATCGAGGACGGCGGCGTGCAGCTC
GCCGACCACTACCAGCAGAACACCCCCATCGGCGACGGCCCCGTGCTGCTGCCCGACAACCACTACCTGA
GCTACCAGTCCAAGCTGAGCAAAGACCCCAACGAGAAGCGCGATCACATGGTCCTGCTGGAGTTCGTGAC
CGCCGCCGGGATCACTCTCGGCATGGACGAGCTGTACAAGGGCGGTGGGGGAGTGCCCCCCGTGGAGCTG
GCCAACCCCGAGAACCAGTTCAGAGTGGACTACATTCTGAGTGTGATGAACGTGCCTGACTTTGACTTCC
CTCCCGAATTCTATGAGCATGCCAAGGCTCTGTGGGAGGATGAAGGAGTGCGTGCCTGCTACGAACGCTC
CAACGAGTACCAGCTGATTGACTGTGCCCAGTACTTCCTGGACAAGATCGACGTGATCAAGCAGGCTGAC
TATGTGCCGAGCGATCAGGACCTGCTTCGCTGCCGTGTCCTGACTTCTGGAATCTTTGAGACCAAGTTCC
AGGTGGACAAAGTCAACTTCCACATGTTTGACGTGGGTGGCCAGCGCGATGAACGCCGCAAGTGGATCCA
GTGCTTCAACGATGTGACTGCCATCATCTTCGTGGTGGCCAGCAGCAGCTACAACATGGTCATCCGGGAG
GACAACCAGACCAACCGCCTGCAGGAGGCTCTGAACCTCTTCAAGAGCATCTGGAACAACAGATGGCTGC
GCACCATCTCTGTGATCCTGTTCCTCAACAAGCAAGATCTGCTCGCTGAGAAAGTCCTTGCTGGGAAATC
GAAGATTGAGGACTACTTTCCAGAATTTGCTCGCTACACTACTCCTGAGGATGCTACTCCCGAGCCCGGA
GAGGACCCACGCGTGACCCGGGCCAAGTACTTCATTCGAGATGAGTTTCTGAGGATCAGCACTGCCAGTG
GAGATGGGCGTCACTACTGCTACCCTCATTTCACCTGCGCTGTGGACACTGAGAACATCCGCCGTGTGTT
CAACGACTGCCGTGACATCATTCAGCGCATGCACCTTCGTCAGTACGAGCTGCTATAAGCGGCCGCCGCC
CCTCTCCCTCCCCCCCCCCTAACGTTACTGGCCGAAGCCGCTTGGAATAAGGCCGGTGTGCGTTTGTCTA
TATGTTATTTTCCACCATATTGCCGTCTTTTGGCAATGTGAGGGCCCGGAAACCTGGCCCTGTCTTCTTG
ACGAGCATTCCTAGGGGTCTTTCCCCTCTCGCCAAAGGAATGCAAGGTCTGTTGAATGTCGTGAAGGAAG
CAGTTCCTCTGGAAGCTTCTTGAAGACAAACAACGTCTGTAGCGACCCTTTGCAGGCAGCGGAACCCCCC
ACCTGGCGACAGGTGCCTCTGCGGCCAAAAGCCACGTGTATAAGATACACCTGCAAAGGCGGCACAACCC
CAGTGCCACGTTGTGAGTTGGATAGTTGTGGAAAGAGTCAAATGGCTCTCCTCAAGCGTATTCAACAAGG
GGCTGAAGGATGCCCAGAAGGTACCCCATTGTATGGGATCTGATCTGGGGCCTCGGTGCACATGCTTTAC
ATGTGTTTAGTCGAGGTTAAAAAAACGTCTAGGCCCCCCGAACCACGGGGACGTGGTTTTCCTTTGAAAA
ACACGATGATAAGCTTGCCACAACCCGTACCAAAGATGGGGAGTAGCAAGAGCAAGACGTCGAATTCCGG
AATCAAGCTTGGTGGATCATCAGGAGGTAGCAGGGAGCTGGCCTGGGGCATCAGCGAGTGGCTGGAGGAG
TGGGGCAGCGGAGGTGGTGGATCCATGGTCTTCACACTCGAAGATTTCGTTGGGGACTGGCGACAGACAG
CCGGCTACAACCTGGACCAAGTCCTTGAACAGGGAGGTGTGTCCAGTTTGTTTCAGAATCTCGGGGTGTC
CGTAACTCCGATCCAAAGGATTGTCCTGAGCGGTGAAAATGGGCTGAAGATCGACATCCATGTCATCATC
CCGTATGAAGGTCTGAGCGGCGACCAAATGGGCCAGATCGAAAAAATTTTTAAGGTGGTGTACCCTGTGG
ATGATCATCACTTTAAGGTGATCCTGCACTATGGCACACTGGTAATCGACGGGGTTACGCCGAACATGAT
CGACTATTTCGGACGGCCGTATGAAGGCATCGCCGTGTTCGACGGCAAAAAGATCACTGTAACAGGGACC
CTGTGGAACGGCAACAAAATTATCGACGAGCGCCTGATCAACCCCGACGGCTCCCTGCTGTTCCGAGTAA
CCATCAACGGAGTGACCGGCTGGCGGCTGTGCGAACGCATTCTGGCGGGATCAGGAGAAGGTAGAGGAAG
TCTACTAACATGCGGGGACGTGGAGGAAAATCCCGGCCCAATGGATGAAGAGCGCGCCCTCTACATCGTC
CGGGCCGGCGAGGCGGGGGCTATCGAGCGGGTCCTGAGGGATTACAGCGACAAGCATAGGGCTACTTTCA
AATTTGAATCAGCAGATGAAGATAAAAGAAAGAAACTCTGTGAAGGCATATTTAAGGTCCTTGTCAAGGA
GGTCCCAACGACATGCCAAGTGTCCTGCCTGGAAGTACTCCGCATTCTCTCCAGAGACAAAAAGATCTTA
GTTCCTGTAACAACTAAGGAAAATATGCAAATACTGCTGAGACTAGCCAAGCTCCACGAGTCAGACGATT
CTTTGGAGAAGGTGTCAGAGTTCCCAGTTATTGTGGAATCATTGAAGTGTCTGTGTAACATCGTGTTCAA
CAGTCAGATGGCACAGCAGCTTAGCCTGGAACTGAATCTCGCTGCAAAGCTCTGTAACCTCCTAAGGAAG
TGCAAGGACCGAAAATTTATCAATGACATAAAGTGCTTTGACTTGCGCTTGCTCTTCGTCTTGTCACTTT
TGCACACTGACATCAGGTCACAATTGCGCTATGAGCTCCAGGGACTCCCGCTGCTAACCCAGATCTTGGA
AAGTGCCTTTAGCATCAAGTGGACCGATGAGTATGAGTCGGCCATAGACCATAATGGACCTCCTCTCTCA
CCTCAGGAGACAGACTGTGCCATTGAGGCCCTCAAAGCTCTGTTCAATGTGACGGTAGACAGTTGGAAGG
TGCATAAAGAGAGCGATTCTCATCAGTTTCGTGTCATGGCAGCTGTCCTTCGCCATTGTTTACTAATTGT
AGGTCCAACTGAAGACAAAACCGAAGAGCTGCACAGTAATGCCGTCAACCTTTTAAGCAATGTTCCAGTC
TCTTGTTTGGATGTTCTCATTTGTCCATTAACCCATGAAGAAACAGCCCAAGAGGCAGCAACTCTAGATG
AACTGCCCAGTGATAAAACAACGGAGAAAGACACAGCTTTGAAAAACAGTACCATGGTATACAATGGCAT
GAATATGGAGGCCATTCACGTTTTACTCAATTTTATGGAGAAGAGAATTGATAAGGGAAGCAGCTATAGA
GAGGGTCTAACTCCAGTTCTCAGCTTATTAACAGAATGTTCCCGAGCCCATCGGAACATCCGAAAATTTC
TCAAAGATCAGGTTTTACCGCCTTTGAGAGATGTGACAAATCGACCAGAAGTCGGCTCAACCGTGAGAAA
TAAGCTGGTTCGTCTCATGACACATGTTGACCTCGGAGTCAAGCAGATTGCTGCTGAGTTCCTTTTTGTC
CTTTGCAAAGAGAGAGTGGATAGCCTGCTGAAATACACTGGCTATGGGAACGCTGCAGGACTCTTGGCGG
CCAGGGGCCTCTTGGCTGGAGGAAGAGGAGATAATTGGTACTCAGAGGACGAGGACACGGACACTGAAGA
ATACAAAAACGCAAAACCAAACATTAATCTTATCACTGGTCATTTAGAGGAACCAATGCCAAACCCTATA
GATGAAATGACAGAAGAACAAAAAGAATATGAAGCCATGAAACTTGTCAACATGCTTGATAAACTTTCCA
GAGAGGAGTTGCTTAGACCAATGGGACTAAAACCTGACGGGACAATAACGCCTTTGGAGGAAGCACTCAG
CCAGTATTCTGTCATCGAAGAGACCAGCTCGGACACAGACTGAACGCGTCTGGAACAATCAACCTCTGGA
TTACAAAATTTGTGAAAGATTGACTGGTATTCTTAACTATGTTGCTCCTTTTACGCTATGTGGATACGCT
GCTTTAATGCCTTTGTATCATGCTATTGCTTCCCGTATGGCTTTCATTTTCTCCTCCTTGTATAAATCCT
GGTTGCTGTCTCTTTATGAGGAGTTGTGGCCCGTTGTCAGGCAACGTGGCGTGGTGTGCACTGTGTTTGC
TGACGCAACCCCCACTGGTTGGGGCATTGCCACCACCTGTCAGCTCCTTTCCGGGACTTTCGCTTTCCCC
CTCCCTATTGCCACGGCGGAACTCATCGCCGCCTGCCTTGCCCGCTGCTGGACAGGGGCTCGGCTGTTGG
GCACTGACAATTCCGTGGTGTTGTCGGGGAAGCTGACGTCCTTTCCATGGCTGCTCGCCTGTGTTGCCAC
CTGGATTCTGCGCGGGACGTCCTTCTGCTACGTCCCTTCGGCCCTCAATCCAGCGGACCTTCCTTCCCGC
GGCCTGCTGCCGGCTCTGCGGCCTCTTCCGCGTCTTCGCCTTCGCCCTCAGACGAGTCGGATCTCCCTTT
GGGCCGCCTCCCCGC
